Addgene plasmid #80077: pMSCV-Flag-Mm Ezh2 Y641F
Purpose: Retroviral expression of mouse EZH2 Y641F mutant, hygromycin selection
Depositing lab: Phillip Abbosh. Depositing organization: Institute for Cancer Research d/b/a the Research Institute of Fox Chase Cancer Center.
Backbone
  Vector backbone: MSCVhygro-F-EZH2
  Backbone manufacturer: Addgene distributes
  Total vector size (bp): 9220
  Vector type: Mammalian Expression, Retroviral
  Selectable markers: Hygromycin
Growth in bacteria
  Bacterial resistance: Ampicillin, 100 μg/mL
  Growth temperature: 37°C
  Growth strain: NEB Stable
  Copy number: High Copy
Gene/Insert 1
  Gene/Insert name: Flag-EZH2 Y641F (alt name: KMT6A)
  Species: M. musculus (mouse)
  Insert size (bp): 2268
  Mutation: Y641F, R342R, N393N
  GenBank ID: NP_031997.2
  Entrez Gene: Ezh2 (a.k.a. Enx-1, Enx1h, KMT6, mKIAA4065)
  Tag / fusion protein: 5' FLAG (N terminal on backbone)
Gene/Insert 2
  Gene/Insert name: Hygromycin phosphotransferase (alt name: hpt)
  Insert size (bp): 1026
Resource information
  A portion of this plasmid was derived from a plasmid made by: Addgene (Kai Ge original depositor)
Terms and licenses: Academic/Nonprofit Terms; Industry Terms: Not Available to Industry
How to cite: pMSCV-Flag-Mm Ezh2 Y641F was a gift from Phillip Abbosh (Addgene plasmid # 80077 ; http://n2t.net/addgene:80077 ; RRID:Addgene_80077)
