[The description below was written by a language model from this plasmid's Addgene catalogue record and pLannotate feature annotations shown in this document.]
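Description:
pMSCV-Flag-Mm Ezh2 Y641F is a roughly 9.2 kb gammaretroviral expression plasmid built on the MSCVhygro-F-EZH2 backbone, designed to deliver an N-terminally FLAG-tagged mouse Ezh2 carrying the Y641F substitution into mammalian cells. In bacteria it replicates from a high-copy ColE1/pUC-type origin and is selected through the β-lactamase (AmpR) gene. Several short annotated fragments in the bacterial portion (lacI, lacZα, TcR, rop, bom, env, and a yokD-like match downstream of the hygromycin gene) appear to be backbone remnants or partial homology hits rather than functional units.

The proviral region is flanked by murine embryonic stem cell virus 5' and 3' LTRs. The 5' LTR drives transcription of the genomic RNA, which contains the MESV Ψ packaging signal and a truncated, start-codon-less MMLV gag segment that helps encapsidation without producing Gag protein. Because gag, pol and env functions are absent, they must be supplied in trans by a packaging system. Downstream sits the FLAG–Ezh2 open reading frame, expressed from the LTR. The record lists two silent changes (R342R, N393N) alongside Y641F. Ezh2 is the catalytic subunit of the Polycomb PRC2 complex and methylates histone H3 lysine 27 to repress target genes. An internal mouse PGK promoter then drives the hygromycin phosphotransferase gene, allowing transduced cells to be selected with hygromycin independently of LTR-driven insert expression.

The stated purpose is retroviral expression of the mouse EZH2 Y641F mutant with hygromycin selection, which suits the generation of stably transduced cell populations in which the tagged protein can be detected or purified through its FLAG epitope. The record does not describe any specific experimental application.
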