Features (pLannotate 1.2.2; 21 found; start..end, strand, type, name):
    579..920     +  misc_feature   MESV Ψ: packaging signal of murine embryonic stem cell virus
    987..1403    +  CDS            gag (truncated): truncated Moloney murine leukemia virus (MMLV) gag gene lacking the start codon
   1430..1450    +  CDS            FLAG (fragment): FLAG® epitope tag, followed by an enterokinase cleavage site
   1451..3688    +  CDS            Ezh2: EZH2_MOUSE - Also known as Enx1h. Experimental evidence at protein level: Swiss-Prot protein existence level 1. Polycomb group (PcG) protein. Catalytic subunit of the PRC2/EED-EZH2 complex, which methylates (H3K9me) and 'Lys-27' (H3K27me) of histone H3, leading to transcriptional repression of the affected target gene. Able to mono-, di- and trimethylate 'Lys-27' of histone H3 to form H3K27me1, H3K27me2 and H3K27me3, respectively. Displays a preference for substrates with less methylation, loses activity when progressively more methyl groups are incorporated into H3K27, H3K27me0 > H3K27me1 > H
   3714..4213    +  promoter       PGK promoter: mouse phosphoglycerate kinase 1 promoter
   4231..5256    +  CDS            HygR: aminoglycoside phosphotransferase from E. coli; aph(4)-Ia; confers resistance to hygromycin
   5274..5552    +  CDS            yokD (fragment): YOKD_BACSU - Experimental evidence at protein level: Swiss-Prot protein existence level 1. May contribute to antibiotic resistance. From Bacillus subtilis (strain 168).
   5614..6128    +  LTR            3' LTR: 3' long terminal repeat from murine embryonic stem cell virus
   6290..6306    -  protein_bind   lac operator: The lac repressor binds to the lac operator to inhibit transcription in E. coli. This inhibition can be relieved by adding lactose or isopropyl-β-D-thiogalactopyranoside (IPTG). lac repressor encoded by lacI
   6314..6344    -  promoter       lac promoter: promoter for the E. coli lac operon
   6359..6380    -  protein_bind   CAP binding site: CAP binding activates transcription in the presence of cAMP. E. coli catabolite activator protein
   6393..6485    -  CDS            lacI (fragment): lac repressor; lacI; The lac repressor binds to the lac operator to inhibit transcription in E. coli. This inhibition can be relieved by adding lactose or isopropyl-β-D-thiogalactopyranoside (IPTG).
   6668..7256    -  rep_origin     ori: high-copy-number ColE1/pMB1/pBR322/pUC origin of replication
   7427..8287    -  CDS            AmpR: β-lactamase; bla; confers resistance to ampicillin, carbenicillin, and related antibiotics
   8288..8392    -  promoter       AmpR promoter: bla
   8487..8522    +  CDS            rop (fragment): Rop protein, which maintains plasmids at low copy number; rop
   8624..8723    +  misc_feature   bom (fragment): basis of mobility region from pBR322
   8729..8878    -  CDS            lacZα (fragment): LacZα fragment of β-galactosidase; lacZ fragment
   8878..9079    -  CDS            TcR (fragment): tetracycline efflux protein; tet; confers resistance to tetracycline
   9080..9178    +  CDS            env (fragment): murine leukemia virus gPr80 envelope polyprotein precursor; env; proteolytically cleaved into gp70SU and p15TM subunits
   9220..515     +  LTR            5' LTR (across the origin): 5' long terminal repeat from murine embryonic stem cell virus
>Addgene plasmid #80077 | pMSCV-Flag-Mm Ezh2 Y641F | depositor full sequence | sequence record 151639 | Full plasmid sequence
TGAAAGACCCCACCTGTAGGTTTGGCAAGCTAGCTTAAGTAACGCCATTTTGCAAGGCATGGAAAATACA
TAACTGAGAATAGAGAAGTTCAGATCAAGGTTAGGAACAGAGAGACAGCAGAATATGGGCCAAACAGGAT
ATCTGTGGTAAGCAGTTCCTGCCCCGGCTCAGGGCCAAGAACAGATGGTCCCCAGATGCGGTCCCGCCCT
CAGCAGTTTCTAGAGAACCATCAGATGTTTCCAGGGTGCCCCAAGGACCTGAAATGACCCTGTGCCTTAT
TTGAACTAACCAATCAGTTCGCTTCTCGCTTCTGTTCGCGCGCTTCTGCTCCCCGAGCTCAATAAAAGAG
CCCACAACCCCTCACTCGGCGCGCCAGTCCTCCGATAGACTGCGTCGCCCGGGTACCCGTATTCCCAATA
AAGCCTCTTGCTGTTTGCATCCGAATCGTGGACTCGCTGATCCTTGGGAGGGTCTCCTCAGATTGATTGA
CTGCCCACCTCGGGGGTCTTTCATTTGGAGGTTCCACCGAGATTTGGAGACCCCTGCCCAGGGACCACCG
ACCCCCCCGCCGGGAGGTAAGCTGGCCAGCGGTCGTTTCGTGTCTGTCTCTGTCTTTGTGCGTGTTTGTG
CCGGCATCTAATGTTTGCGCCTGCGTCTGTACTAGTTAGCTAACTAGCTCTGTATCTGGCGGACCCGTGG
TGGAACTGACGAGTTCTGAACACCCGGCCGCAACCCTGGGAGACGTCCCAGGGACTTTGGGGGCCGTTTT
TGTGGCCCGACCTGAGGAAGGGAGTCGATGTGGAATCCGACCCCGTCAGGATATGTGGTTCTGGTAGGAG
ACGAGAACCTAAAACAGTTCCCGCCTCCGTCTGAATTTTTGCTTTCGGTTTGGAACCGAAGCCGCGCGTC
TTGTCTGCTGCAGCGCTGCAGCATCGTTCTGTGTTGTCTCTGTCTGACTGTGTTTCTGTATTTGTCTGAA
AATTAGGGCCAGACTGTTACCACTCCCTTAAGTTTGACCTTAGGTCACTGGAAAGATGTCGAGCGGATCG
CTCACAACCAGTCGGTAGATGTCAAGAAGAGACGTTGGGTTACCTTCTGCTCTGCAGAATGGCCAACCTT
TAACGTCGGATGGCCGCGAGACGGCACCTTTAACCGAGACCTCATCACCCAGGTTAAGATCAAGGTCTTT
TCACCTGGCCCGCATGGACACCCAGACCAGGTCCCCTACATCGTGACCTGGGAAGCCTTGGCTTTTGACC
CCCCTCCCTGGGTCAAGCCCTTTGTACACCCTAAGCCTCCGCCTCCTCTTCCTCCATCCGCCCCGTCTCT
CCCCCTTGAACCTCCTCGTTCGACCCCGCCTCGATCCTCCCTTTATCCAGCCCTCACTCCTTCTCTAGGC
GCCGGAATTAGATCCTGGCCACCATGGACTACAAGGACGACGATGACAAGATGGGCCAGACTGGGAAGAA
ATCTGAGAAGGGACCGGTTTGTTGGCGGAAGCGTGTAAAATCAGAGTACATGAGACTGAGACAGCTCAAG
AGGTTCAGAAGAGCTGATGAAGTAAAGACTATGTTTAGTTCCAATCGTCAGAAAATTTTGGAAAGAACTG
AAACCTTAAACCAAGAGTGGAAGCAGCGGAGGATACAGCCTGTGCACATCATGACTTCTGTGAGCTCATT
GCGCGGGACTAGGGAGTGTTCAGTCACCAGTGACTTGGATTTTCCAGCACAAGTCATCCCGTTAAAGACC
CTGAATGCAGTCGCCTCGGTGCCTATAATGTACTCTTGGTCGCCCTTACAACAGAATTTTATGGTGGAAG
ACGAAACTGTCTTACATAACATTCCTTACATGGGGGATGAAGTTCTGGATCAGGACGGCACTTTCATTGA
AGAACTAATAAAAAATTATGATGGAAAAGTGCATGGTGACAGAGAATGTGGATTTATAAATGATGAAATT
TTTGTGGAGTTGGTAAATGCTCTTGGTCAATATAATGATGATGATGATGACGATGATGGAGATGATCCAG
ATGAAAGAGAAGAAAAACAGAAAGATCTAGAGGATAATCGAGATGATAAAGAAACTTGCCCACCTCGGAA
ATTTCCTGCTGATAAAATATTTGAAGCCATTTCCTCAATGTTTCCAGATAAGGGCACCGCAGAAGAACTG
AAGGAAAAATATAAAGAACTCACGGAGCAGCAGCTCCCAGGTGCTCTGCCTCCTGAATGTACTCCAAACA
TCGATGGACCAAATGCCAAATCTGTTCAGAGGGAGCAAAGCTTGCATTCATTTCATACGCTCTTCTGTCG
ACGATGTTTTAAGTATGACTGCTTCCTACATCCCTTCCATGCAACACCCAACACATATAAGAGGAAGAAC
ACAGAAACAGCTTTGGACAACAAGCCTTGTGGACCACAGTGTTACCAGCATCTGGAGGGAGCTAAGGAGT
TTGCTGCTGCTCTTACTGCTGAGCGGATAAAGACACCACCTAAACGCCCAGGGGGCCGCAGAAGAGGAAG
ACTTCCGAATAACAGTAGCAGACCCAGCACCCCCACCATCAGTGTGCTGGAGTCAAAGGATACAGACAGT
GACAGAGAAGCAGGGACTGAAACTGGGGGAGAGAACAACGATAAAGAAGAAGAAGAGAAAAAAGATGAGA
CGTCCAGCTCCTCTGAAGCAAATTCTCGGTGTCAAACACCAATAAAGATGAAGCCAAATATTGAACCTCC
TGAGAATGTGGAGTGGAGTGGTGCTGAAGCCTCCATGTTTAGAGTCCTCATTGGTACTTACTACGATAAC
TTTTGTGCCATTGCTAGGCTAATTGGGACCAAAACATGTAGACAGGTGTATGAGTTTAGAGTCAAGGAGT
CCAGTATCATAGCACCTGTTCCCACTGAGGATGTAGACACTCCTCCAAGAAAGAAGAAAAGGAAACATCG
GTTGTGGGCTGCACACTGCAGAAAGATACAACTGAAAAAGGACGGCTCCTCTAACCATGTTTACAACTAT
CAACCCTGTGACCATCCACGGCAGCCTTGTGACAGTTCGTGCCCTTGTGTGATAGCACAAAATTTTTGTG
AAAAGTTTTGTCAATGTAGTTCAGAGTGTCAAAACCGCTTTCCTGGATGTCGGTGCAAAGCACAATGCAA
CACCAAACAGTGTCCATGCTACCTGGCTGTCCGAGAGTGTGACCCTGACCTCTGTCTCACGTGTGGAGCT
GCTGACCATTGGGACAGTAAAAATGTATCCTGTAAGAACTGTAGCATTCAGCGGGGCTCTAAAAAGCACT
TACTGCTGGCACCGTCTGATGTGGCAGGCTGGGGCATCTTTATCAAAGATCCTGTACAAAAAAATGAATT
CATCTCAGAATTCTGTGGGGAGATTATTTCTCAGGATGAAGCAGACAGAAGAGGAAAAGTGTATGACAAA
TACATGTGCAGCTTTCTGTTCAACTTGAACAATGATTTTGTGGTGGATGCAACCCGAAAGGGCAACAAAA
TTCGTTTTGCTAATCATTCAGTAAATCCAAACTGCTATGCAAAAGTTATGATGGTTAATGGTGACCACAG
GATAGGCATCTTTGCTAAGAGGGCTATCCAGACTGGTGAAGAGTTGTTTTTTGATTACAGATACAGCCAG
GCTGATGCCCTGAAGTATGTGGGCATCGAACGAGAAATGGAAATCCCTTGACTCGAGGTTAACGAATTCT
ACCGGGTAGGGGAGGCGCTTTTCCCAAGGCAGTCTGGAGCATGCGCTTTAGCAGCCCCGCTGGGCACTTG
GCGCTACACAAGTGGCCTCTGGCCTCGCACACATTCCACATCCACCGGTAGGCGCCAACCGGCTCCGTTC
TTTGGTGGCCCCTTCGCGCCACCTTCTACTCCTCCCCTAGTCAGGAAGTTCCCCCCCGCCCCGCAGCTCG
CGTCGTGCAGGACGTGACAAATGGAAGTAGCACGTCTCACTAGTCTCGTGCAGATGGACAGCACCGCTGA
GCAATGGAAGCGGGTAGGCCTTTGGGGCAGCGGCCAATAGCAGCTTTGCTCCTTCGCTTTCTGGGCTCAG
AGGCTGGGAAGGGGTGGGTCCGGGGGCGGGCTCAGGGGCGGGCTCAGGGGCGGGGCGGGCGCCCGAAGGT
CCTCCGGAGGCCCGGCATTCTGCACGCTTCAAAAGCGCACGTCTGCCGCGCTGTTCTCCTCTTCCTCATC
TCCGGGCCTTTCGACCTGCATCCCGCCACCATGAAAAAGCCTGAACTCACCGCGACGTCTGTCGAGAAGT
TTCTGATCGAAAAGTTCGACAGCGTCTCCGACCTGATGCAGCTCTCGGAGGGCGAAGAATCTCGTGCTTT
CAGCTTCGATGTAGGAGGGCGTGGATATGTCCTGCGGGTAAATAGCTGCGCCGATGGTTTCTACAAAGAT
CGTTATGTTTATCGGCACTTTGCATCGGCCGCGCTCCCGATTCCGGAAGTGCTTGACATTGGGGAATTCA
GCGAGAGCCTGACCTATTGCATCTCCCGCCGTGCACAGGGTGTCACGTTGCAAGACCTGCCTGAAACCGA
ACTGCCCGCTGTTCTGCAGCCGGTCGCGGAGGCCATGGATGCGATCGCTGCGGCCGATCTTAGCCAGACG
AGCGGGTTCGGCCCATTCGGACCGCAAGGAATCGGTCAATACACTACATGGCGTGATTTCATATGCGCGA
TTGCTGATCCCCATGTGTATCACTGGCAAACTGTGATGGACGACACCGTCAGTGCGTCCGTCGCGCAGGC
TCTCGATGAGCTGATGCTTTGGGCCGAGGACTGCCCCGAAGTCCGGCACCTCGTGCACGCGGATTTCGGC
TCCAACAATGTCCTGACGGACAATGGCCGCATAACAGCGGTCATTGACTGGAGCGAGGCGATGTTCGGGG
ATTCCCAATACGAGGTCGCCAACATCTTCTTCTGGAGGCCGTGGTTGGCTTGTATGGAGCAGCAGACGCG
CTACTTCGAGCGGAGGCATCCGGAGCTTGCAGGATCGCCGCGGCTCCGGGCGTATATGCTCCGCATTGGT
CTTGACCAACTCTATCAGAGCTTGGTTGACGGCAATTTCGATGATGCAGCTTGGGCGCAGGGTCGATGCG
ACGCAATCGTCCGATCCGGAGCCGGGACTGTCGGGCGTACACAAATCGCCCGCAGAAGCGCGGCCGTCTG
GACCGATGGCTGTGTAGAAGTACTCGCCGATAGTGGAAACCGACGCCCCAGCACTCGTCCGAGGGCAAAG
GAATAGAGTAGATGCCGACCGAACAAGAGCTGATTTCGAGAACGCCTCAGCCAGCAACTCGCGCGAGCCT
AGCAAGGCAAATGCGAGAGAACGGCCTTACGCTTGGTGGCACAGTTCTCGTCCACAGTTCGCTAAGCTCG
CTCGGCTGGGTCGCGGGAGGGCCGGTCGCAGTGATTCAGGCCCTTCTGGATTGTGTTGGTCCCCAGGGCA
CGATTGTCATGCCCACGCACTCGGGTGATCTGACTGATCCCGCAGATTGGAGATCGCCGCCCGTGCCTGC
CGATTGGGTGCAGATCCGTCGACCTGCAGCCAAGCTTATCGATAAAATAAAAGATTTTATTTAGTCTCCA
GAAAAAGGGGGGAATGAAAGACCCCACCTGTAGGTTTGGCAAGCTAGCTTAAGTAACGCCATTTTGCAAG
GCATGGAAAATACATAACTGAGAATAGAGAAGTTCAGATCAAGGTTAGGAACAGAGAGACAGCAGAATAT
GGGCCAAACAGGATATCTGTGGTAAGCAGTTCCTGCCCCGGCTCAGGGCCAAGAACAGATGGTCCCCAGA
TGCGGTCCCGCCCTCAGCAGTTTCTAGAGAACCATCAGATGTTTCCAGGGTGCCCCAAGGACCTGAAATG
ACCCTGTGCCTTATTTGAACTAACCAATCAGTTCGCTTCTCGCTTCTGTTCGCGCGCTTCTGCTCCCCGA
GCTCAATAAAAGAGCCCACAACCCCTCACTCGGCGCGCCAGTCCTCCGATAGACTGCGTCGCCCGGGTAC
CCGTGTATCCAATAAACCCTCTTGCAGTTGCATCCGACTTGTGGTCTCGCTGTTCCTTGGGAGGGTCTCC
TCTGAGTGATTGACTACCCGTCAGCGGGGGTCTTTCATGGGTAACAGTTTCTTGAAGTTGGAGAACAACA
TTCTGAGGGTAGGAGTCGAATATTAAGTAATCCTGACTCAATTAGCCACTGTTTTGAATCCACATACTCC
AATACTCCTGAAATAGTTCATTATGGACAGCGCAGAAAGAGCTGGGGAGAATTGTGAAATTGTTATCCGC
TCACAATTCCACACAACATACGAGCCGGAAGCATAAAGTGTAAAGCCTGGGGTGCCTAATGAGTGAGCTA
ACTCACATTAATTGCGTTGCGCTCACTGCCCGCTTTCCAGTCGGGAAACCTGTCGTGCCAGCTGCATTAA
TGAATCGGCCAACGCGCGGGGAGAGGCGGTTTGCGTATTGGGCGCTCTTCCGCTTCCTCGCTCACTGACT
CGCTGCGCTCGGTCGTTCGGCTGCGGCGAGCGGTATCAGCTCACTCAAAGGCGGTAATACGGTTATCCAC
AGAATCAGGGGATAACGCAGGAAAGAACATGTGAGCAAAAGGCCAGCAAAAGGCCAGGAACCGTAAAAAG
GCCGCGTTGCTGGCGTTTTTCCATAGGCTCCGCCCCCCTGACGAGCATCACAAAAATCGACGCTCAAGTC
AGAGGTGGCGAAACCCGACAGGACTATAAAGATACCAGGCGTTTCCCCCTGGAAGCTCCCTCGTGCGCTC
TCCTGTTCCGACCCTGCCGCTTACCGGATACCTGTCCGCCTTTCTCCCTTCGGGAAGCGTGGCGCTTTCT
CATAGCTCACGCTGTAGGTATCTCAGTTCGGTGTAGGTCGTTCGCTCCAAGCTGGGCTGTGTGCACGAAC
CCCCCGTTCAGCCCGACCGCTGCGCCTTATCCGGTAACTATCGTCTTGAGTCCAACCCGGTAAGACACGA
CTTATCGCCACTGGCAGCAGCCACTGGTAACAGGATTAGCAGAGCGAGGTATGTAGGCGGTGCTACAGAG
TTCTTGAAGTGGTGGCCTAACTACGGCTACACTAGAAGAACAGTATTTGGTATCTGCGCTCTGCTGAAGC
CAGTTACCTTCGGAAAAAGAGTTGGTAGCTCTTGATCCGGCAAACAAACCACCGCTGGTAGCGGTGGTTT
TTTTGTTTGCAAGCAGCAGATTACGCGCAGAAAAAAAGGATCTCAAGAAGATCCTTTGATCTTTTCTACG
GGGTCTGACGCTCAGTGGAACGAAAACTCACGTTAAGGGATTTTGGTCATGAGATTATCAAAAAGGATCT
TCACCTAGATCCTTTTAAATTAAAAATGAAGTTTTAAATCAATCTAAAGTATATATGAGTAAACTTGGTC
TGACAGTTACCAATGCTTAATCAGTGAGGCACCTATCTCAGCGATCTGTCTATTTCGTTCATCCATAGTT
GCCTGACTCCCCGTCGTGTAGATAACTACGATACGGGAGGGCTTACCATCTGGCCCCAGTGCTGCAATGA
TACCGCGAGACCCACGCTCACCGGCTCCAGATTTATCAGCAATAAACCAGCCAGCCGGAAGGGCCGAGCG
CAGAAGTGGTCCTGCAACTTTATCCGCCTCCATCCAGTCTATTAATTGTTGCCGGGAAGCTAGAGTAAGT
AGTTCGCCAGTTAATAGTTTGCGCAACGTTGTTGCCATTGCTACAGGCATCGTGGTGTCACGCTCGTCGT
TTGGTATGGCTTCATTCAGCTCCGGTTCCCAACGATCAAGGCGAGTTACATGATCCCCCATGTTGTGCAA
AAAAGCGGTTAGCTCCTTCGGTCCTCCGATCGTTGTCAGAAGTAAGTTGGCCGCAGTGTTATCACTCATG
GTTATGGCAGCACTGCATAATTCTCTTACTGTCATGCCATCCGTAAGATGCTTTTCTGTGACTGGTGAGT
ACTCAACCAAGTCATTCTGAGAATAGTGTATGCGGCGACCGAGTTGCTCTTGCCCGGCGTCAATACGGGA
TAATACCGCGCCACATAGCAGAACTTTAAAAGTGCTCATCATTGGAAAACGTTCTTCGGGGCGAAAACTC
TCAAGGATCTTACCGCTGTTGAGATCCAGTTCGATGTAACCCACTCGTGCACCCAACTGATCTTCAGCAT
CTTTTACTTTCACCAGCGTTTCTGGGTGAGCAAAAACAGGAAGGCAAAATGCCGCAAAAAAGGGAATAAG
GGCGACACGGAAATGTTGAATACTCATACTCTTCCTTTTTCAATATTATTGAAGCATTTATCAGGGTTAT
TGTCTCATGAGCGGATACATATTTGAATGTATTTAGAAAAATAAACAAATAGGGGTTCCGCGCACATTTC
CCCGAAAAGTGCCACCTGACGTCTAAGAAACCATTATTATCATGACATTAACCTATAAAAATAGGCGTAT
CACGAGGCCCTTTCGTCTCGCGCGTTTCGGTGATGACGGTGAAAACCTCTGACACATGCAGCTCCCGGAG
ACGGTCACAGCTTGTCTGTAAGCGGATGCCGGGAGCAGACAAGCCCGTCAGGGCGCGTCAGCGGGTGTTG
GCGGGTGTCGGGGCTGGCTTAACTATGCGGCATCAGAGCAGATTGTACTGAGAGTGCACCATATGCGGTG
TGAAATACCGCACAGATGCGTAAGGAGAAAATACCGCATCAGGCGCCATTCGCCATTCAGGCTGCGCAAC
TGTTGGGAAGGGCGATCGGTGCGGGCCTCTTCGCTATTACGCCAGCTGGCGAAAGGGGGATGTGCTGCAA
GGCGATTAAGTTGGGTAACGCCAGGGTTTTCCCAGTCACGACGTTGTAAAACGACGGCGCAAGGAATGGT
GCATGCAAGGAGATGGCGCCCAACAGTCCCCCGGCCACGGGGCCTGCCACCATACCCACGCCGAAACAAG
CGCTCATGAGCCCGAAGTGGCGAGCCCGATCTTCCCCATCGGTGATGTCGGCGATATAGGCGCCAGCAAC
CGCACCTGTGGCGCCGGTGATGCCGGCCACGATGCGTCCGGCGTAGAGGCGATTAGTCCAATTTGTTAAA
GACAGGATATCAGTGGTCCAGGCTCTAGTTTTGACTCAACAATATCACCAGCTGAAGCCTATAGAGTACG
AGCCATAGATAAAATAAAAGATTTTATTTAGTCTCCAGAAAAAGGGGGGAA
