>Addgene plasmid #80077 | pMSCV-Flag-Mm Ezh2 Y641F | addgene partial sequence | sequence record 151545 | pLXSN5 5'-CCCTTGAACCTCCTCGTTCGACC-3'
CAGCCCTCACTCCTTCTCTAGGCGCCGGAATTAGATCCTGGCCACCATGGACTACAAGGACGACGATGAC
AAGATGGGCCAGACTGGGAAGAAATCTGAGAAGGGACCGGTTTGTTGGCGGAAGCGTGTAAAATCAGAGT
ACATGAGACTGAGACAGCTCAAGAGGTTCAGAAGAGCTGATGAAGTAAAGACTATGTTTAGTTCCAATCG
TCAGAAAATTTTGGAAAGAACTGAAACCTTAAACCAAGAGTGGAAGCAGCGGAGGATACAGCCTGTGCAC
ATCATGACTTCTGTGAGCTCATTGCGCGGGACTAGGGAGTGTTCAGTCACCAGTGACTTGGATTTTCCAG
CACAAGTCATCCCGTTAAAGACCCTGAATGCAGTCGCCTCGGTGCCTATAATGTACTCTTGGTCGCCCTT
ACAACAGAATTTTATGGTGGAAGACGAAACTGTCTTACATAACATTCCTTACATGGGGGATGAAGTTCTG
GATCAGGACGGCACTTTCATTGAAGAACTAATAAAAAATTATGATGGAAAAGTGCATGGTGACAGAGAAT
GTGGATTTATAAATGATGAAATTTTTGTGGAGTTGGTAAATGCTCTTGGTCAATATAATGATGATGATGA
TGACGATGATGGAGATGATCCAGATGAAAGAGAAGAAAAACAGAAAGATCTAGAGGATAATCGAGATGAT
AAAGAAACTTGCCCACCTCGGAAATTTCCTGCTGATAAAATATTTGAAGCCATTTCCTCAATGTTTCCAG
ATAAGGGCACCGCAGAAGAACTGAAGGAAAAATATAAAGAACTCACGGAGCAGCAGCTCCCAGGTGCTCT
GCCTCCTGAATGTACTCCAAACATCGATGGACCAAATGCCAAATCTGTTCAGAGGGAGCAAAGCTTGCAT
TCATTTCATACGCTCTTCTGTCGACGATGTTTTAAGTATGACTGCTTCCTACATCCCTTCCATG
