>Addgene plasmid #80077 | pMSCV-Flag-Mm Ezh2 Y641F | addgene partial sequence | sequence record 151546 | MSCV-rev 5'-CAGCGGGGCTGCTAAAGCGCATGC-3'
TACCCGGTAGAATTCGTTAACCTCGAGTCAAGGGATTTCCATTTCTCGTTCGATGCCCACATACTTCAGG
GCATCAGCCTGGCTGTATCTGTAATCAAAAAACAACTCTTCACCAGTCTGGATAGCCCTCTTAGCAAAGA
TGCCTATCCTGTGGTCACCATTAACCATCATAACTTTTGCATAGCAGTTTGGATTTACTGAATGATTAGC
AAAACGAATTTTGTTGCCCTTTCGGGTTGCATCCACCACAAAATCATTGTTCAAGTTGAACAGAAAGCTG
CACATGTATTTGTCATACACTTTTCCTCTTCTGTCTGCTTCATCCTGAGAAATAATCTCCCCACAGAATT
CTGAGATGAATTCATTTTTTTGTACAGGATCTTTGATAAAGATGCCCCAGCCTGCCACATCAGACGGTGC
CAGCAGTAAGTGCTTTTTAGAGCCCCGCTGAATGCTACAGTTCTTACAGGATACATTTTTACTGTCCCAA
TGGTCAGCAGCTCCACACGTGAGACAGAGGTCAGGGTCACACTCTCGGACAGCCAGGTAGCATGGACACT
GTTTGGTGTTGCATTGTGCTTTGCACCGACATCCAGGAAAGCGGTTTTGACACTCTGAACTACATTGACA
AAACTTTTCACAAAAATTTTGTGCTATCACACAAGGGCACGAACTGTCACAAGGCTGCCGTGGATGGTCA
CAGGGTTGATAGTTGTAAACATGGTTAGAGGAGCCGTCCTTTTTCAGTTGTATCTTTCTGCAGTGTGCAG
CCCACAACCGATGTTTCCTTTTCTTCTTTCTTGGAGGAGTGTCTACATCCTCAGTGGGAACAGGTGCTAT
GATACTGGACTCCTTGACTC
